Addgene plasmid #26133: pBS-C3H-zfn-1
Depositing lab: Phillip Newmark. Depositing organization: University of Illinois at Urbana-Champaign. Publication: A functional genomic screen in planarians identifies novel regulators of germ cell development. Wang Y, Stary JM, Wilhelm JE, Newmark PA. Genes Dev. 2010 Sep 15. 24(18):2081-92. 10.1101/gad.1951010 PubMed 20844018.
Backbone
  Vector backbone: pBluescript II SK(+)
  Backbone size w/o insert (bp): 3000
  Vector type: cloning
Growth in bacteria
  Bacterial resistance: Ampicillin, 100 μg/mL
  Growth temperature: 37°C
  Growth strain: DH5alpha
  Copy number: High Copy
Gene/Insert
  Gene/Insert name: Smed-C3H-zfn-1 (alt name: C3H-zfn-1)
  Species: Schmidtea mediterranea
  Insert size (bp): 1623
  Cloning method: Restriction Enzyme; 5′ cloning site EcoRI (not destroyed); 3′ cloning site NotI (not destroyed)
  Sequencing primers: 5′ T7; 3′ T3
Terms and licenses: Academic/Nonprofit Terms; Industry Terms: Not Available to Industry
How to cite: pBS-C3H-zfn-1 was a gift from Phillip Newmark (Addgene plasmid # 26133 ; http://n2t.net/addgene:26133 ; RRID:Addgene_26133)
