[The description below was written by a language model from this plasmid's Addgene catalogue record.]
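Description:
pBS-C3H-zfn-1 is a bacterial cloning plasmid built on pBluescript II SK(+), a roughly 3 kb high-copy phagemid that is propagated in E. coli under ampicillin selection. No feature table accompanies the record. The backbone's standard elements, known from the general pBluescript design rather than from annotation of this clone, are a pUC-type origin, an f1 origin for single-stranded DNA production, the bla resistance gene, and a multiple cloning site within the lacZα fragment, flanked by opposing T7 and T3 phage promoters.

The insert is a 1623 bp fragment of Smed-C3H-zfn-1 from the planarian flatworm Schmidtea mediterranea. As the name suggests, this gene encodes a C3H-type zinc finger protein. The fragment was placed between the EcoRI and NotI sites of the polylinker. Both sites remain intact, so the fragment can be excised or transferred to other vectors. The record does not say whether the insert is a full-length cDNA or a partial clone, and it lists no tags, reporters or eukaryotic expression elements, so the plasmid is not designed for expressing protein in animal cells. T7 and T3 are listed as the sequencing primers, which is consistent with the insert sitting between the two phage promoters.

The plasmid comes from a functional genomic screen for regulators of planarian germ cell development. In that setting, a clone of this design typically serves as a sequence-verified gene stock and as a template for in vitro transcription from the flanking phage promoters, for example to make sense or antisense riboprobes for in situ hybridization or RNA for knockdown experiments. The record itself, however, classifies it simply as a cloning vector and does not state a specific application.
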