>Addgene plasmid #26133 | pBS-C3H-zfn-1 | depositor partial sequence | sequence record 12274 | Author sequence
ACCAGTCGTGTTTTATTTGGTTTTATTCTTGGTTATTAAATGAGTGACACAGAAAGAAAGATTTGCCGGT
ATTTTAATACTCTAGGAGGGTGTTGGTATGGCGAAAAGTGCAAATTTATTCATCTTCTCAATAAAAAACC
TCCATGTAAATTTTTCGGATCTTCATCCGGTTGCAGATTTGGAGATTCGTGCCATTTTAGTCATGAAAGA
ACTCCATTTAAATCTGTTGAAAATTATGAAAACGGAATAACAGATGACATTAAAGAAGATTATAAAGAAA
ATTTGAATCCAAGCGAACTAACGGGAACAAACAATAACAACATGGAGCAGAATTTGAATATTTCAGCGAC
GAATTTGGAAATTATGGTGAACAATACTCCGGTTTCGGAAGTGACAATTGACTTTTCTAAGGAATCCAAC
ATTGCGAATGAAATCGAAGTACATTGCGGTTCTTGCAAGCGTCTCTTAGATAAGCAAAACAATGAGAGCT
ACTGTAATATATTGAAAGATCATTATTTGGAAAGCTTTTTGGATAAAGAAGGTGATCATGTGAAATATGT
GAAATTTAAAGCGGCACTTGATCCCGGACAGATGTATTGGTGTAAAACGTGCATATTAATTTTTGAAAAA
CCTTGGTCATTATTCCAGCACATGGCCGACAAGGCAAAAGGAAACAAAGTTCAAAGATGGGAGAAAAAAA
TCCACTTAGATTGGCTTGATACCGTTGCTGGTCTTATGGCAGGATACGATTTAGGATTGTTTAGTCTTGG
TAAATTGAGAAATGATTTGCGAAATTTATTGGCCGACCAACATACCATAGAAGAAGAAATGGAAGTAGCT
GCCGTAACGGCTGCTGCTATGATGCAATGGTTGAATCCTGCAACAATTGGAAACCCATGGCGACTGCAAC
AACGTGAAATGATGCGTAAAATTGAACAATTAAACAGACAAATGTATAGAAAAGGAGGAAGAGGAGTGAA
TTGGGGTTTACTAACTGGTATGGGTGCTAATAACTTTGTTTTAGGGCCTTCTAATGTACCTGGACAAATT
TCTGGCAATCAAAATTCAATTGTCTCCAGGGGAATAATCAAGGCTAGTGGGGATTCACCTGAAATATGCG
GTTTGCAATTGTTGTCGAATGAATCTGAAAGCAACTTAGAGCTTCAAGAAAATATTGACTTGAATGTAAA
AGGGGATTATAAAATTGAAATGGAAGACTCGAAAAACAGCAGATCGACAAACTCTGGAATCGGTGAGAAA
CAGAGCTCCCCAGATATAGTGAAAAATGACTGGATGAATCAAGAACATATCTCAGACCTTAAATCTCCTC
AGTGGGATGAATCTTTTTCTTCTGTTTAAATTTTAATTGACTCTTTCTGACTTTATCCAATGAAAAATGT
AGTAAGAAATTGTTTTGTGGACTAAAGACCGAATTAAGGAATTGTGTTGAATAATTTTTGAGCGCTGGCG
CTTTAACTTTTATTCAAATTTTCCTTTTCTATTAGGTCATTGTGGTAAATATTTCATTCTTATTATTCTT
ATTATTATTATAAATGAAAGTTATTTCTGTTACCATCAAATAAAAATAGTTGAGAGTACGAAAAAAAAAA
AAAAAAAATGCGA
