>Addgene plasmid #26133 | pBS-C3H-zfn-1 | addgene partial sequence | sequence record 32241 | 26133 with T7
GGTATCGATAAGCTTGATATCGAATTCCGTTGCTGTCGACCAGTCGTGTTTTATTTGGTTTTATTCTTGG
TTATTAAATGAGTGACACAGAAAGAAAGATTTGCCGGTATTTTAATACTCTAGGAGGGTGTTGGTATGGC
GAAAAGTGCAAATTTATTCATCTTCTCAATAAAAAACCTCCATGTAAATTTTTCGGATCTTCATCCGGTT
GCAGATTTGGAGATTCGTGCCATTTTAGTCATGAAAGAACTCCATTTAAATCTGTTGAAAATTATGAAAA
CGGAATAACAGATGACATTAAAGAAGATTATAAAGAAAATTTGAATCCAAGCGAACTAACGGGAACAAAC
AATAACAACATGGAGCAGAATTTGAATATTTCAGCGACGAATTTGGAAATTATGGTGAACAATACTCCGG
TTTCGGAAGTGACAATTGACTTTTCTAAGGAATCCAACATTGCGAATGAAATCGAAGTACATTGCGGTTC
TTGCAAGCGTCTCTTAGATAAGCAAAACAATGAGAGCTACTGTAATATATTGAAAGATCATTATTTGGAA
AGCTTTTTGGATAAAGAAGGTGATCATGTGAAATATGTGAAATTTAAAGCGGCACTTGATCCCGGACAGA
TGTATTGGTGTAAAACGTGCATATTAATTTTTGAAAAACCTTGGTCATTATTCCAGCACATGGCCGACAA
GGCAAAAGGAAACAAAGTTCAAAGATGGGAGAAAAAAATCCACTTAGATTGGCTTGATACCGTTGCTGGT
CTTATGGCAGGATACGATTTAGGA
